Addgene plasmid #176047: pcDNA3.1 MYC dHLH
Purpose: Expresses Myc Mutant (delta helix-hoop-helix) in Mammalian cells
Depositing lab: Linda Penn. Depositing organization: University Health Network. Publication: MYC Interacts with the G9a Histone Methyltransferase to Drive Transcriptional Repression and Tumorigenesis. Tu WB, Shiah YJ, Lourenco C, Mullen PJ, Dingar D, Redel C, Tamachi A, Ba-Alawi W, Aman A, Al-Awar R, Cescon DW, Haibe-Kains B, Arrowsmith CH, Raught B, Boutros PC, Penn LZ. Cancer Cell. 2018 Oct 8;34(4):579-595.e8. doi: 10.1016/j.ccell.2018.09.001. PubMed 30300580.
Backbone
  Vector backbone: pcDNA3.1
  Backbone size w/o insert (bp): 6000
  Total vector size (bp): 7199
  Vector type: Mammalian Expression
  Selectable markers: Neomycin (select with G418)
Growth in bacteria
  Bacterial resistance: Ampicillin, 100 μg/mL
  Growth temperature: 37°C
  Growth strain: DH5alpha
  Copy number: Unknown
Gene/Insert
  Gene/Insert name: Myc (alt name: c-Myc)
  Species: H. sapiens (human)
  Insert size (bp): 1194
  Mutation: deleted amino acids 371-412
  Promoter: CMV
  Cloning method: Unknown
  Sequencing primers: 5′ CMV-F; 3′ Myc_pSeq3R
Terms and licenses: Academic/Nonprofit Terms; Industry Terms: Not Available to Industry
How to cite: pcDNA3.1 MYC dHLH was a gift from Linda Penn (Addgene plasmid # 176047 ; http://n2t.net/addgene:176047 ; RRID:Addgene_176047)
