[The description below was written by a language model from this plasmid's Addgene catalogue record and pLannotate feature annotations shown in this document.]
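Description:
pcDNA3.1 MYC dHLH is a mammalian expression plasmid built on the pcDNA3.1 backbone that expresses a deletion mutant of human c-Myc lacking amino acids 371-412, which removes the helix-loop-helix region. In wild-type MYC this region forms part of the bHLH-leucine zipper domain, which mediates dimerisation with MAX and DNA binding, so the mutant is suited to testing which MYC activities or protein interactions depend on it. The associated publication concerns MYC's interaction with the G9a histone methyltransferase in transcriptional repression and tumorigenesis.

The insert is transcribed from the human cytomegalovirus immediate-early enhancer and promoter and terminated by the bovine growth hormone polyadenylation signal. T7 and SP6 phage promoters flank the cloning region. The feature table annotates a fragment of the c-myc IRES upstream of the coding sequence, suggesting that part of the native MYC 5' untranslated region was carried along with the cDNA. The c-Myc coding region is annotated as a fragment, immediately followed by a short match to the Myc epitope sequence. That match most likely reflects native MYC C-terminal sequence resuming after the deletion rather than an added tag, and the record lists no tag.

An SV40 early promoter drives the neomycin phosphotransferase gene, followed by an SV40 poly(A) signal, allowing G418 selection of stably transfected mammalian cells. In E. coli the plasmid is maintained by a high-copy ColE1/pUC-type origin with ampicillin resistance from beta-lactamase, and an f1 origin is also present. Short annotated fragments such as the HIV-1 LTR, ble, lacI and bom are probably backbone remnants or chance matches. The sequenced record is 7,177 nt, slightly shorter than the 7,199 bp catalogue size.
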