Features (pLannotate 1.2.2; 23 found; start..end, strand, type, name):
    192..571     +  enhancer       CMV enhancer: human cytomegalovirus immediate early enhancer
    572..775     +  promoter       CMV promoter: human cytomegalovirus (CMV) immediate early promoter
    771..804     +  LTR            5' LTR (truncated) (fragment): truncated 5' long terminal repeat (LTR) from HIV-1
    820..838     +  promoter       T7 promoter: promoter for bacteriophage T7 RNA polymerase
    869..1046    +  ncRNA          IRES c-myc (fragment): Accession: RF00216 - c-myc internal ribosome entry site (IRES)
   1138..2247    +  CDS            c-Myc (fragment): human c-Myc proto-oncogene
   2248..2268    +  CDS            Myc (fragment): Myc (human c-Myc proto-oncogene) epitope tag
   2687..2705    -  promoter       SP6 promoter: promoter for bacteriophage SP6 RNA polymerase
   2731..2955    +  polyA_signal   bGH poly(A) signal: bovine growth hormone polyadenylation signal
   2959..2980    +  promoter       SV40 promoter (fragment): SV40 enhancer and early promoter
   3001..3429    +  rep_origin     f1 ori (sequence partly withheld): f1 bacteriophage origin of replication; arrow indicates direction of (+) strand synthesis
   3443..3772    +  promoter       SV40 promoter: SV40 enhancer and early promoter
   3839..4630    +  CDS            neo: KKA2_KLEPN - Also known as kan, nptII. Experimental evidence at protein level: Swiss-Prot protein existence level 1. Resistance to kanamycin, neomycin, paromomycin, ribostamycin, butirosin and gentamicin B. From Klebsiella pneumoniae.
   4654..4812    +  CDS            ble (fragment): BLE_KLEPN - Experimental evidence at protein level: Swiss-Prot protein existence level 1. Binding protein with a strong affinity to the bleomycin family of antibiotics. Binds to CL990; an antimitotic-antibiotic compound. From Klebsiella pneumoniae.
   4807..4928    +  polyA_signal   SV40 poly(A) signal: SV40 polyadenylation signal
   5001..5017    -  protein_bind   lac operator: The lac repressor binds to the lac operator to inhibit transcription in E. coli. This inhibition can be relieved by adding lactose or isopropyl-β-D-thiogalactopyranoside (IPTG). lac repressor encoded by lacI
   5025..5055    -  promoter       lac promoter: promoter for the E. coli lac operon
   5070..5091    -  protein_bind   CAP binding site: CAP binding activates transcription in the presence of cAMP. E. coli catabolite activator protein
   5104..5196    -  CDS            lacI (fragment): lac repressor; lacI; The lac repressor binds to the lac operator to inhibit transcription in E. coli. This inhibition can be relieved by adding lactose or isopropyl-β-D-thiogalactopyranoside (IPTG).
   5379..5967    -  rep_origin     ori: high-copy-number ColE1/pMB1/pBR322/pUC origin of replication
   6138..6998    -  CDS            AmpR: β-lactamase; bla; confers resistance to ampicillin, carbenicillin, and related antibiotics
   6999..7103    -  promoter       AmpR promoter: bla
   7162..37      -  misc_feature   bom (fragment) (across the origin): basis of mobility region from pBR322
>Addgene plasmid #176047 | pcDNA3.1 MYC dHLH | addgene full sequence | sequence record 346687 | Addgene NGS Result
TACAATCTGCTCTGATGCCGCATAGTTAAGCCAGTATCTGCTCCCTGCTTGTGTGTTGGAGGTCGCTGAG
TAGTGCGCGAGCAAAATTTAAGCTACAACAAGGCAAGGCTTGACCGACAATTGCATGAAGAATCTGCTTA
GGGTTAGGCGTTTTGCGCTGCTTCGCGATGTACGGGCCAGATATACGCGTTGACATTGATTATTGACTAG
TTATTAATAGTAATCAATTACGGGGTCATTAGTTCATAGCCCATATATGGAGTTCCGCGTTACATAACTT
ACGGTAAATGGCCCGCCTGGCTGACCGCCCAACGACCCCCGCCCATTGACGTCAATAATGACGTATGTTC
CCATAGTAACGCCAATAGGGACTTTCCATTGACGTCAATGGGTGGAGTATTTACGGTAAACTGCCCACTT
GGCAGTACATCAAGTGTATCATATGCCAAGTACGCCCCCTATTGACGTCAATGACGGTAAATGGCCCGCC
TGGCATTATGCCCAGTACATGACCTTATGGGACTTTCCTACTTGGCAGTACATCTACGTATTAGTCATCG
CTATTACCATGGTGATGCGGTTTTGGCAGTACATCAATGGGCGTGGATAGCGGTTTGACTCACGGGGATT
TCCAAGTCTCCACCCCATTGACGTCAATGGGAGTTTGTTTTGGCACCAAAATCAACGGGACTTTCCAAAA
TGTCGTAACAACTCCGCCCCATTGACGCAAATGGGCGGTAGGCGTGTACGGTGGGAGGTCTATATAAGCA
GAGCTCTCTGGCTAACTAGAGAACCCACTGCTTACTGGCTTATCGAAATTAATACGACTCACTATAGGGA
GACCCAAGCTTGGTACCGAGCTCGGATCCACTAGTAACGGCCGCCAGTGTGCTGGAATTCGGCCCCCCCC
CCCTTGCCGCATCCACGAAACTTTGCCCATAGCAGCGGGCGGGCACTTTGCACTGGAACTTACAACACCC
GAGCAAGGACGCGACTCTCCCGACGCGGGGAGGCTATTCTGCCCATTTGGGGACACTTCCCCGCCGCTGC
CAGGACCCGCTTCTCTGAAAGGCTCTCCTTGCAGCTGCTTAGACGCTGGATTTTTTTCGGGTAGTGGAAA
ACCAGCCTCCCGCGACGATGCCCCTCAACGTTAGCTTCACCAACAGGAACTATGACCTCGACTACGACTC
GGTGCAGCCGTATTTCTACTGCGACGAGGAGGAGAACTTCTACCAGCAGCAGCAGCAGAGCGAGCTGCAG
CCCCCGGCGCCCAGCGAGGATATCTGGAAGAAATTCGAGCTGCTGCCCACCCCGCCCCTGTCCCCTAGCC
GCCGCTCCGGGCTCTGCTCGCCCTCCTACGTTGCGGTCACACCCTTCTCCCTTCGGGGAGACAACGACGG
CGGTGGCGGGAGCTTCTCCACGGCCGACCAGCTGGAGATGGTGACCGAGCTGCTGGGAGGAGACATGGTG
AACCAGAGTTTCATCTGCGACCCGGACGACGAGACCTTCATCAAAAACATCATCATCCAGGACTGTATGT
GGAGCGGCTTCTCGGCCGCCGCCAAGCTCGTCTCAGAGAAGCTGGCCTCCTACCAGGCTGCGCGCAAAGA
CAGCGGCAGCCCGAACCCCGCCCGCGGCCACAGCGTCTGCTCCACCTCCAGCTTGTACCTGCAGGATCTG
AGCGCCGCCGCCTCAGAGTGCATCGACCCCTCGGTGGTCTTCCCCTACCCTCTCAACGACAGCAGCTCGC
CCAAGTCCTGCGCCTCGCAAGACTCCAGCGCCTTCTCTCCGTCCTCGGATTCTCTGCTCTCCTCGACGGA
GTCCTCCCCGCAGGGCAGCCCCGAGCCCCTGGTGCTCCATGAGGAGACACCGCCCACCACCAGCAGCGAC
TCTGAGGAGGAACAAGAAGATGAGGAAGAAATCGATGTTGTTTCTGTGGAAAAGAGGCAGGCTCCTGGCA
AAAGGTCAGAGTCTGGATCACCTTCTGCTGGAGGCCACAGCAAACCTCCTCACAGCCCACTGGTCCTCAA
GAGGTGCCACGTCTCCACACATCAGCACAACTACGCAGCGCCTCCCTCCACTCGGAAGGACTATCCTGCT
GCCAAGAGGGTCAAGTTGGACAGTGTCAGAGTCCTGAGACAGATCAGCAACAACCGAAAATGCACCAGCC
CCAGGTCCTCGGACACCGAGGAGAATGTCAAGAGGCGAACACACAACGTCTTGGAGCGCCAGAGGAGGAA
CGAGCTACTCATTTCTGAAGAGGACTTGTTGCGGAAACGACGAGAACAGTTGAAACACAAACTTGAACAG
CTACGGAACTCTTGTGCGTAAGGAAAAGTAAGGAAAATGATTCCTTCTAACAGAAATGTCCTGAGCAATC
ACCTATGAACTTGTTTCAAATGCATGATCAAATGCAACCTCACAACCTTGGCTGAGTCTTGAGACTGAAA
GATTTAGCCATAATGTAAACTGCCTCAAATTGGACTTTGGGCATAAAAGAACTTTTTTATGCTTACCATC
TTTTTTTTTTCTTTAACAGATTTGTATTTAAGAATTGTTTTTAAAAAATTTTAAGATTTACACAATGTTT
CTCTGTAAATATTGCCATTAAATGTAAATAACTTCCGAATTCTGCAGATATCCATCACACTGGCGGCCGC
TCGAGCATGCATCTAGAGGGCCCTATTCTATAGTGTCACCTAAATGCTAGAGCTCGCTGATCAGCCTCGA
CTGTGCCTTCTAGTTGCCAGCCATCTGTTGTTTGCCCCTCCCCCGTGCCTTCCTTGACCCTGGAAGGTGC
CACTCCCACTGTCCTTTCCTAATAAAATGAGGAAATTGCATCGCATTGTCTGAGTAGGTGTCATTCTATT
CTGGGGGGTGGGGTGGGGCAGGACAGCAAGGGGGAGGATTGGGAAGACAATAGCAGGCATGCTGGGGATG
CGGTGGGCTCTATGGCTTCTGAGGCGGAAAGAACCAGCTGGGGCTCTAGGGGGTATCCCC
[124 nt withheld, positions 3001-3124]
C
[91 nt withheld, positions 3126-3216]
A
[49 nt withheld, positions 3218-3266]
CCTTTGACGTTGGAGTCCACGTTCTTT
[37 nt withheld, positions 3294-3330]
ACCCTATCTCGGTCTATTCTTTTGATTTATAAGGGATTTTGCCGATTTCGGCCTATTGGTTAAAAAATGA
GCTGATTTAACAAAAATTTAACGCGAATTAATTCTGTGGAATGTGTGTCAGTTAGGGTGTGGAAAGTCCC
CAGGCTCCCCAGCAGGCAGAAGTATGCAAAGCATGCATCTCAATTAGTCAGCAACCAGGTGTGGAAAGTC
CCCAGGCTCCCCAGCAGGCAGAAGTATGCAAAGCATGCATCTCAATTAGTCAGCAACCATAGTCCCGCCC
CTAACTCCGCCCATCCCGCCCCTAACTCCGCCCAGTTCCGCCCATTCTCCGCCCCATGGCTGACTAATTT
TTTTTATTTATGCAGAGGCCGAGGCCGCCTCTGCCTCTGAGCTATTCCAGAAGTAGTGAGGAGGCTTTTT
TGGAGGCCTAGGCTTTTGCAAAAAGCTCCCGGGAGCTTGTATATCCATTTTCGGATCTGATCAAGAGACA
GGATGAGGATCGTTTCGCATGATTGAACAAGATGGATTGCACGCAGGTTCTCCGGCCGCTTGGGTGGAGA
GGCTATTCGGCTATGACTGGGCACAACAGACAATCGGCTGCTCTGATGCCGCCGTGTTCCGGCTGTCAGC
GCAGGGGCGCCCGGTTCTTTTTGTCAAGACCGACCTGTCCGGTGCCCTGAATGAACTGCAGGACGAGGCA
GCGCGGCTATCGTGGCTGGCCACGACGGGCGTTCCTTGCGCAGCTGTGCTCGACGTTGTCACTGAAGCGG
GAAGGGACTGGCTGCTATTGGGCGAAGTGCCGGGGCAGGATCTCCTGTCATCTCACCTTGCTCCTGCCGA
GAAAGTATCCATCATGGCTGATGCAATGCGGCGGCTGCATACGCTTGATCCGGCTACCTGCCCATTCGAC
CACCAAGCGAAACATCGCATCGAGCGAGCACGTACTCGGATGGAAGCCGGTCTTGTCGATCAGGATGATC
TGGACGAAGAGCATCAGGGGCTCGCGCCAGCCGAACTGTTCGCCAGGCTCAAGGCGCGCATGCCCGACGG
CGAGGATCTCGTCGTGACCCATGGCGATGCCTGCTTGCCGAATATCATGGTGGAAAATGGCCGCTTTTCT
GGATTCATCGACTGTGGCCGGCTGGGTGTGGCGGACCGCTATCAGGACATAGCGTTGGCTACCCGTGATA
TTGCTGAAGAGCTTGGCGGCGAATGGGCTGACCGCTTCCTCGTGCTTTACGGTATCGCCGCTCCCGATTC
GCAGCGCATCGCCTTCTATCGCCTTCTTGACGAGTTCTTCTGAGCGGGACTCTGGGGTTCGAAATGACCG
ACCAAGCGACGCCCAACCTGCCATCACGAGATTTCGATTCCACCGCCGCCTTCTATGAAAGGTTGGGCTT
CGGAATCGTTTTCCGGGACGCCGGCTGGATGATCCTCCAGCGCGGGGATCTCATGCTGGAGTTCTTCGCC
CACCCCAACTTGTTTATTGCAGCTTATAATGGTTACAAATAAAGCAATAGCATCACAAATTTCACAAATA
AAGCATTTTTTTCACTGCATTCTAGTTGTGGTTTGTCCAAACTCATCAATGTATCTTATCATGTCTGTAT
ACCGTCGACCTCTAGCTAGAGCTTGGCGTAATCATGGTCATAGCTGTTTCCTGTGTGAAATTGTTATCCG
CTCACAATTCCACACAACATACGAGCCGGAAGCATAAAGTGTAAAGCCTGGGGTGCCTAATGAGTGAGCT
AACTCACATTAATTGCGTTGCGCTCACTGCCCGCTTTCCAGTCGGGAAACCTGTCGTGCCAGCTGCATTA
ATGAATCGGCCAACGCGCGGGGAGAGGCGGTTTGCGTATTGGGCGCTCTTCCGCTTCCTCGCTCACTGAC
TCGCTGCGCTCGGTCGTTCGGCTGCGGCGAGCGGTATCAGCTCACTCAAAGGCGGTAATACGGTTATCCA
CAGAATCAGGGGATAACGCAGGAAAGAACATGTGAGCAAAAGGCCAGCAAAAGGCCAGGAACCGTAAAAA
GGCCGCGTTGCTGGCGTTTTTCCATAGGCTCCGCCCCCCTGACGAGCATCACAAAAATCGACGCTCAAGT
CAGAGGTGGCGAAACCCGACAGGACTATAAAGATACCAGGCGTTTCCCCCTGGAAGCTCCCTCGTGCGCT
CTCCTGTTCCGACCCTGCCGCTTACCGGATACCTGTCCGCCTTTCTCCCTTCGGGAAGCGTGGCGCTTTC
TCATAGCTCACGCTGTAGGTATCTCAGTTCGGTGTAGGTCGTTCGCTCCAAGCTGGGCTGTGTGCACGAA
CCCCCCGTTCAGCCCGACCGCTGCGCCTTATCCGGTAACTATCGTCTTGAGTCCAACCCGGTAAGACACG
ACTTATCGCCACTGGCAGCAGCCACTGGTAACAGGATTAGCAGAGCGAGGTATGTAGGCGGTGCTACAGA
GTTCTTGAAGTGGTGGCCTAACTACGGCTACACTAGAAGAACAGTATTTGGTATCTGCGCTCTGCTGAAG
CCAGTTACCTTCGGAAAAAGAGTTGGTAGCTCTTGATCCGGCAAACAAACCACCGCTGGTAGCGGTGGTT
TTTTTGTTTGCAAGCAGCAGATTACGCGCAGAAAAAAAGGATCTCAAGAAGATCCTTTGATCTTTTCTAC
GGGGTCTGACGCTCAGTGGAACGAAAACTCACGTTAAGGGATTTTGGTCATGAGATTATCAAAAAGGATC
TTCACCTAGATCCTTTTAAATTAAAAATGAAGTTTTAAATCAATCTAAAGTATATATGAGTAAACTTGGT
CTGACAGTTACCAATGCTTAATCAGTGAGGCACCTATCTCAGCGATCTGTCTATTTCGTTCATCCATAGT
TGCCTGACTCCCCGTCGTGTAGATAACTACGATACGGGAGGGCTTACCATCTGGCCCCAGTGCTGCAATG
ATACCGCGAGACCCACGCTCACCGGCTCCAGATTTATCAGCAATAAACCAGCCAGCCGGAAGGGCCGAGC
GCAGAAGTGGTCCTGCAACTTTATCCGCCTCCATCCAGTCTATTAATTGTTGCCGGGAAGCTAGAGTAAG
TAGTTCGCCAGTTAATAGTTTGCGCAACGTTGTTGCCATTGCTACAGGCATCGTGGTGTCACGCTCGTCG
TTTGGTATGGCTTCATTCAGCTCCGGTTCCCAACGATCAAGGCGAGTTACATGATCCCCCATGTTGTGCA
AAAAAGCGGTTAGCTCCTTCGGTCCTCCGATCGTTGTCAGAAGTAAGTTGGCCGCAGTGTTATCACTCAT
GGTTATGGCAGCACTGCATAATTCTCTTACTGTCATGCCATCCGTAAGATGCTTTTCTGTGACTGGTGAG
TACTCAACCAAGTCATTCTGAGAATAGTGTATGCGGCGACCGAGTTGCTCTTGCCCGGCGTCAATACGGG
ATAATACCGCGCCACATAGCAGAACTTTAAAAGTGCTCATCATTGGAAAACGTTCTTCGGGGCGAAAACT
CTCAAGGATCTTACCGCTGTTGAGATCCAGTTCGATGTAACCCACTCGTGCACCCAACTGATCTTCAGCA
TCTTTTACTTTCACCAGCGTTTCTGGGTGAGCAAAAACAGGAAGGCAAAATGCCGCAAAAAAGGGAATAA
GGGCGACACGGAAATGTTGAATACTCATACTCTTCCTTTTTCAATATTATTGAAGCATTTATCAGGGTTA
TTGTCTCATGAGCGGATACATATTTGAATGTATTTAGAAAAATAAACAAATAGGGGTTCCGCGCACATTT
CCCCGAAAAGTGCCACCTGACGTCGACGGATCGGGAGATCTCCCGATCCCCTATGGTGCACTCTCAG
